Addgene plasmid #125852: pEGFP-SUN1_785
Purpose: Expresses SUN1_785 tagged with GFP in mammalian cells
Depositing lab: Miki Hieda. Publication: SUN1 splice variants, SUN1_888, SUN1_785, and predominant SUN1_916, variably function in directional cell migration. Nishioka Y, Imaizumi H, Imada J, Katahira J, Matsuura N, Hieda M. Nucleus. 2016 Nov;7(6):572-584. doi: 10.1080/19491034.2016.1260802. PubMed 27858498.
Backbone
  Vector backbone: pEGFP-N3
  Backbone manufacturer: Clontech
  Backbone size w/o insert (bp): 4700
  Total vector size (bp): 7052
  Vector type: Mammalian Expression
  Selectable markers: Neomycin (select with G418)
Growth in bacteria
  Bacterial resistance: Kanamycin, 50 μg/mL
  Growth temperature: 37°C
  Growth strain: DH5alpha
  Copy number: Unknown
Gene/Insert
  Gene/Insert name: SUN1_785
  Species: H. sapiens (human)
  Insert size (bp): 2352
  GenBank ID: NM001130965
  Entrez Gene: SUN1 (a.k.a. UNC84A)
  Tag / fusion protein: GFP (C terminal on insert)
  Cloning method: Restriction Enzyme; 5′ cloning site Bgl II (unknown if destroyed); 3′ cloning site Sal I (unknown if destroyed)
  Sequencing primers: 5′ AAATTAGATCTGCCACCATGGATTTTTCTCGGCTTCACATGTACAGT; 3′ AAATTGTCGACCTTGACAGGTTCGCCATGAACTCTGAACCG
Terms and licenses: Academic/Nonprofit Terms; Industry Terms: Not Available to Industry
How to cite: pEGFP-SUN1_785 was a gift from Miki Hieda (Addgene plasmid # 125852 ; http://n2t.net/addgene:125852 ; RRID:Addgene_125852)
