[The description below was written by a language model from this plasmid's Addgene catalogue record and pLannotate feature annotations shown in this document.]
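Description:
pEGFP-SUN1_785 is a mammalian expression plasmid built on the Clontech pEGFP-N3 backbone and carrying the human SUN1 splice variant SUN1_785 fused at its C terminus to EGFP. The roughly 2.35 kb SUN1 coding sequence was inserted between the Bgl II and Sal I sites of the multiple cloning site. It therefore sits downstream of the human cytomegalovirus immediate-early enhancer and promoter and directly upstream of the EGFP open reading frame, separated from it only by a short stretch of residual polylinker. The transcript ends at the SV40 polyadenylation signal. The short annotated large T antigen fragment next to that signal is probably a remnant of the SV40-derived terminator region, not a functional element.

In bacteria the plasmid replicates from a high-copy ColE1/pUC-type origin, and it also carries an f1 origin for single-stranded DNA production. One NeoR/KanR (Tn5 aminoglycoside phosphotransferase) gene provides selection in both hosts. A bacterial bla-type promoter drives it for kanamycin resistance in E. coli, while the SV40 enhancer/early promoter and the HSV TK polyadenylation signal allow G418 selection of stably transfected mammalian cells. The small ble and bGH poly(A) fragments in the annotation look like partial matches to backbone sequence, not working parts.

SUN1 is an inner nuclear membrane component of the LINC complex, which links the nuclear lamina to the cytoskeleton. The plasmid is used to express a fluorescently tagged SUN1_785 isoform in mammalian cells, and the associated study compared SUN1 splice variants for their roles in directional cell migration. The sequenced record (7,066 nt) closely matches the catalogued size of 7,052 bp.
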