Features (pLannotate 1.2.2; 16 found; start..end, strand, type, name):
     61..364     +  enhancer       CMV enhancer: human cytomegalovirus immediate early enhancer
    365..568     +  promoter       CMV promoter: human cytomegalovirus (CMV) immediate early promoter
    591..614     +  misc_feature   MCS (fragment): multiple cloning site
    621..2975    +  CDS            SUN1: SUN1_HUMAN - Also known as KIAA0810, UNC84A. Experimental evidence at protein level: Swiss-Prot protein existence level 1. As a component of the LINC (LInker of Nucleoskeleton and Cytoskeleton) complex involved in the connection between the nuclear lamina and the cytoskeleton (PubMed:18039933, PubMed:18396275). The nucleocytoplasmic interactions established by the LINC complex play an important role in the transmission of mechanical forces across the nuclear envelope and in nuclear movement and positioning (By similarity). Required for interkinetic nuclear migration (INM) and essential for nuc
   2976..3002    +  misc_feature   MCS (fragment): multiple cloning site
   3012..3731    +  CDS            EGFP: the original enhanced GFP (Yang et al., 1996) mammalian codon-optimized
   3748..3831    +  CDS            large T antigen (fragment): large T antigen from SV40 (simian virus 40)
   3854..3975    +  polyA_signal   SV40 poly(A) signal: SV40 polyadenylation signal
   4009..4437    -  rep_origin     f1 ori (sequence partly withheld): f1 bacteriophage origin of replication; arrow indicates direction of (+) strand synthesis
   4464..4568    +  promoter       AmpR promoter: bla
   4570..4927    +  promoter       SV40 promoter: SV40 enhancer and early promoter
   4962..5756    +  CDS            NeoR/KanR: aminoglycoside phosphotransferase from Tn5; aph(3')-II (or nptII); confers resistance to neomycin, kanamycin, and G418 (Geneticin®)
   5777..5929    +  CDS            ble (fragment): BLE_KLEPN - Experimental evidence at protein level: Swiss-Prot protein existence level 1. Binding protein with a strong affinity to the bleomycin family of antibiotics. Binds to CL990; an antimitotic-antibiotic compound. From Klebsiella pneumoniae.
   5988..6035    +  polyA_signal   HSV TK poly(A) signal: herpes simplex virus thymidine kinase polyadenylation signal (Cole and Stacy, 1985)
   6126..6142    -  polyA_signal   bGH poly(A) signal (fragment): bovine growth hormone polyadenylation signal
   6364..6952    +  rep_origin     ori: high-copy-number ColE1/pMB1/pBR322/pUC origin of replication
>Addgene plasmid #125852 | pEGFP-SUN1_785 | addgene full sequence | sequence record 246266 | Addgene NGS Result
TAGTTATTAATAGTAATCAATTACGGGGTCATTAGTTCATAGCCCATATATGGAGTTCCGCGTTACATAA
CTTACGGTAAATGGCCCGCCTGGCTGACCGCCCAACGACCCCCGCCCATTGACGTCAATAATGACGTATG
TTCCCATAGTAACGCCAATAGGGACTTTCCATTGACGTCAATGGGTGGAGTATTTACGGTAAACTGCCCA
CTTGGCAGTACATCAAGTGTATCATATGCCAAGTACGCCCCCTATTGACGTCAATGACGGTAAATGGCCC
GCCTGGCATTATGCCCAGTACATGACCTTATGGGACTTTCCTACTTGGCAGTACATCTACGTATTAGTCA
TCGCTATTACCATGGTGATGCGGTTTTGGCAGTACATCAATGGGCGTGGATAGCGGTTTGACTCACGGGG
ATTTCCAAGTCTCCACCCCATTGACGTCAATGGGAGTTTGTTTTGGCACCAAAATCAACGGGACTTTCCA
AAATGTCGTAACAACTCCGCCCCATTGACGCAAATGGGCGGTAGGCGTGTACGGTGGGAGGTCTATATAA
GCAGAGCTGGTTTAGTGAACCGTCAGATCCGCTAGCGCTACCGGACTCAGATCTGCCACCATGGATTTTT
CTCGGCTTCACATGTACAGTCCTCCCCAGTGTGTGCCGGAGAACACGGGCTACACGTATGCGCTCAGTTC
CAGCTATTCTTCAGATGCTCTGGATTTTGAGACGGAGCACAAATTGGACCCTGTATTTGATTCTCCACGG
ATGTCCCGCCGTAGTTTGCGCCTGGCCACGACAGCATGCACCCTGGGGGATGGTGAGGCTGTGGGTGCCG
ACAGCGGCACCAGCAGCGCTGTCTCCCTGAAGAACCGAGCGGCCAGAACAACAAAACAGCGCAGAAGCAC
AAACAAATCAGCTTTTAGTATCAACCACGTGTCAAGGCAGGTCACGTCCTCTGGCGTCAGCCACGGCGGC
ACTGTCAGCCTGCAGGATGCTGTGACTCGACGGCCTCCTGTATTGGACGAGTCTTGGATTCGTGAACAGA
CCACAGTGGACCACTTCTGGGGTCTTGATGATGATGGTGATCTTAAAGGTGGAAATAAAGCTGCCATTCA
GGGAAACGGGGATGTGGGAGCCGCCGCCGCCACCGCGCACAACGGCTTCTCCTGCAGCAACTGCAGCATG
CTGTCCGAGCGCAAGGACGTGCTCACGGCGCACCCCGCGGCCCCCGGGCCCGTGTCGAGAGTTTATTCTA
GGGACAGGAATCAAAAATGTTACTTCTTGCTGCAGATTCTGCGCAGGATCGGAGCTGTGGGCCAGGCTGT
GTCCAGGACGGCGTGGTCGGCCCTTTGGCTGGCCGTGGTTGCTCCAGGGAAGGCAGCCTCTGGAGTGTTC
TGGTGGCTGGGGATTGGATGGTACCAGTTTGTTACTTTGATTTCTTGGCTGAATGTGTTTCTTCTTACCA
GGTGCCTTCGAAACATCTGCAAGTTTTTAGTCTTGCTCATCCCACTCTTCCTTTTACTAGCAGGTCTCTC
CTTACGGGGCCAGGGCAATTTCTTTTCGTTCTTGCCCGTGTTGAACTGGGCAAGCATGCATAGAACACAG
CGGGTGGATGACCCCCAGGACGTGTTTAAACCCACGACTTCTCGCCTGAAGCAGCCTCTGCAGGGTGACA
GTGAGGCTTTTCCGTGGCATTGGATGAGTGGCGTGGAGCAGCAGGTGGCCTCTCTGTCTGGACAGTGCCA
CCACCATGGTGAGAATCTCCGAGAGCTGACCACTTTGCTACAGAAGCTGCAGGCTCGGGTGGACCAGATG
GAAGGCGGCGCTGCCGGGCCGTCAGCTTCGGTCAGAGACGCTGTGGGACAGCCCCCGAGGGAGACTGACT
TTATGGCCTTTCACCAAGAACATGAAGTGCGTATGTCACACTTGGAAGATATTCTGGGAAAACTGAGAGA
AAAATCTGAGGCCATCCAGAAGGAACTAGAACAGACCAAGCAAAAAACAATCAGTGCGGTTGGTGAGCAG
CTCCTGCCCACGGTCGAGCACCTCCAGCTGGAGCTGGATCAGCTAAAGTCAGAGCTGTCCAGCTGGCGAC
ACGTGAAGACCGGCTGTGAGACAGTGGATGCCGTACAAGAAAGAGTGGACGTGCAAGTCAGAGAAATGGT
GAAACTCCTGTTTTCCGAAGATCAGCAAGGCGGTTCTCTGGAACAGCTGCTGCAGAGGTTCTCATCACAG
TTTGTGAGCAAAGGCGACTTGCAGACGATGCTGCGAGACCTGCAGCTGCAGATCCTGCGGAACGTCACCC
ACCACGTTTCCGTGACCAAGCAGCTCCCAACCTCAGAAGCCGTGGTGTCTGCTGTGAGCGAGGCGGGGGC
GTCTGGAATAACAGAGGCGCAAGCACGTGCCATCGTGAACAGCGCCTTGAAGCTGTATTCCCAAGATAAG
ACCGGGATGGTGGACTTTGCTCTGGAATCTGGTGGTGGCAGCATCTTGAGTACTCGCTGTTCTGAAACTT
ACGAAACCAAAACGGCGCTGATGAGTCTGTTTGGGATCCCGCTGTGGTACTTCTCGCAGTCCCCGCGCGT
GGTCATCCAGCCTGACATTTACCCCGGTAACTGCTGGGCATTTAAAGGCTCCCAGGGGTACCTGGTGGTG
AGGCTCTCCATGATGATCCACCCAGCCGCCTTCACTCTGGAGCACATCCCTAAGACGCTGTCGCCAACAG
GCAACATCAGCAGCGCCCCCAAGGACTTCGCCGTCTATGGATTAGAAAATGAGTATCAGGAAGAAGGGCA
GCTTCTGGGACAGTTCACGTATGATCAGGATGGGGAGTCGCTCCAGATGTTCCAGGCCCTGAAAAGACCC
GACGACACAGCTTTCCAAATAGTGGAACTTCGGATTTTTTCTAACTGGGGCCATCCTGAGTATACCTGTC
TGTATCGGTTCAGAGTTCATGGCGAACCTGTCAAGGTCGACGGTACCGCGGGCCCGGGATCCATCGCCAC
CATGGTGAGCAAGGGCGAGGAGCTGTTCACCGGGGTGGTGCCCATCCTGGTCGAGCTGGACGGCGACGTA
AACGGCCACAAGTTCAGCGTGTCCGGCGAGGGCGAGGGCGATGCCACCTACGGCAAGCTGACCCTGAAGT
TCATCTGCACCACCGGCAAGCTGCCCGTGCCCTGGCCCACCCTCGTGACCACCCTGACCTACGGCGTGCA
GTGCTTCAGCCGCTACCCCGACCACATGAAGCAGCACGACTTCTTCAAGTCCGCCATGCCCGAAGGCTAC
GTCCAGGAGCGCACCATCTTCTTCAAGGACGACGGCAACTACAAGACCCGCGCCGAGGTGAAGTTCGAGG
GCGACACCCTGGTGAACCGCATCGAGCTGAAGGGCATCGACTTCAAGGAGGACGGCAACATCCTGGGGCA
CAAGCTGGAGTACAACTACAACAGCCACAACGTCTATATCATGGCCGACAAGCAGAAGAACGGCATCAAG
GTGAACTTCAAGATCCGCCACAACATCGAGGACGGCAGCGTGCAGCTCGCCGACCACTACCAGCAGAACA
CCCCCATCGGCGACGGCCCCGTGCTGCTGCCCGACAACCACTACCTGAGCACCCAGTCCGCCCTGAGCAA
AGACCCCAACGAGAAGCGCGATCACATGGTCCTGCTGGAGTTCGTGACCGCCGCCGGGATCACTCTCGGC
ATGGACGAGCTGTACAAGTAAAGCGGCCGCGACTCTAGATCATAATCAGCCATACCACATTTGTAGAGGT
TTTACTTGCTTTAAAAAACCTCCCACACCTCCCCCTGAACCTGAAACATAAAATGAATGCAATTGTTGTT
GTTAACTTGTTTATTGCAGCTTATAATGGTTACAAATAAAGCAATAGCATCACAAATTTCACAAATAAAG
CATTTTTTTCACTGCATTCTAGTTGTGGTTTGTCCAAACTCATCAATGTATCTTAAGGCGTAAATTGTAA
GCGTTAATATTTTGTTAAAATTCGCGTTAAATTTTTGTTAAATCAGCTCATTTTTTAACCAATAGGCCGA
AATCGGCAAAATCCCTTATAAATCAAAAGAATAGACCGAGATAGGGT
[37 nt withheld, positions 4108-4144]
AAAGAACGTGGACTCCAACGTCAAAGG
[49 nt withheld, positions 4172-4220]
T
[91 nt withheld, positions 4222-4312]
G
[124 nt withheld, positions 4314-4437]
CAGGTGGCACTTTTCGGGGAAATGTGCGCGGAACCCCTATTTGTTTATTTTTCTAAATACATTCAAATAT
GTATCCGCTCATGAGACAATAACCCTGATAAATGCTTCAATAATATTGAAAAAGGAAGAGTCCTGAGGCG
GAAAGAACCAGCTGTGGAATGTGTGTCAGTTAGGGTGTGGAAAGTCCCCAGGCTCCCCAGCAGGCAGAAG
TATGCAAAGCATGCATCTCAATTAGTCAGCAACCAGGTGTGGAAAGTCCCCAGGCTCCCCAGCAGGCAGA
AGTATGCAAAGCATGCATCTCAATTAGTCAGCAACCATAGTCCCGCCCCTAACTCCGCCCATCCCGCCCC
TAACTCCGCCCAGTTCCGCCCATTCTCCGCCCCATGGCTGACTAATTTTTTTTATTTATGCAGAGGCCGA
GGCCGCCTCGGCCTCTGAGCTATTCCAGAAGTAGTGAGGAGGCTTTTTTGGAGGCCTAGGCTTTTGCAAA
GATCGATCAAGAGACAGGATGAGGATCGTTTCGCATGATTGAACAAGATGGATTGCACGCAGGTTCTCCG
GCCGCTTGGGTGGAGAGGCTATTCGGCTATGACTGGGCACAACAGACAATCGGCTGCTCTGATGCCGCCG
TGTTCCGGCTGTCAGCGCAGGGGCGCCCGGTTCTTTTTGTCAAGACCGACCTGTCCGGTGCCCTGAATGA
ACTGCAAGACGAGGCAGCGCGGCTATCGTGGCTGGCCACGACGGGCGTTCCTTGCGCAGCTGTGCTCGAC
GTTGTCACTGAAGCGGGAAGGGACTGGCTGCTATTGGGCGAAGTGCCGGGGCAGGATCTCCTGTCATCTC
ACCTTGCTCCTGCCGAGAAAGTATCCATCATGGCTGATGCAATGCGGCGGCTGCATACGCTTGATCCGGC
TACCTGCCCATTCGACCACCAAGCGAAACATCGCATCGAGCGAGCACGTACTCGGATGGAAGCCGGTCTT
GTCGATCAGGATGATCTGGACGAAGAGCATCAGGGGCTCGCGCCAGCCGAACTGTTCGCCAGGCTCAAGG
CGAGCATGCCCGACGGCGAGGATCTCGTCGTGACCCATGGCGATGCCTGCTTGCCGAATATCATGGTGGA
AAATGGCCGCTTTTCTGGATTCATCGACTGTGGCCGGCTGGGTGTGGCGGACCGCTATCAGGACATAGCG
TTGGCTACCCGTGATATTGCTGAAGAGCTTGGCGGCGAATGGGCTGACCGCTTCCTCGTGCTTTACGGTA
TCGCCGCTCCCGATTCGCAGCGCATCGCCTTCTATCGCCTTCTTGACGAGTTCTTCTGAGCGGGACTCTG
GGGTTCGAAATGACCGACCAAGCGACGCCCAACCTGCCATCACGAGATTTCGATTCCACCGCCGCCTTCT
ATGAAAGGTTGGGCTTCGGAATCGTTTTCCGGGACGCCGGCTGGATGATCCTCCAGCGCGGGGATCTCAT
GCTGGAGTTCTTCGCCCACCCTAGGGGGAGGCTAACTGAAACACGGAAGGAGACAATACCGGAAGGAACC
CGCGCTATGACGGCAATAAAAAGACAGAATAAAACGCACGGTGTTGGGTCGTTTGTTCATAAACGCGGGG
TTCGGTCCCAGGGCTGGCACTCTGTCGATACCCCACCGAGACCCCATTGGGGCCAATACGCCCGCGTTTC
TTCCTTTTCCCCACCCCACCCCCCAAGTTCGGGTGAAGGCCCAGGGCTCGCAGCCAACGTCGGGGCGGCA
GGCCCTGCCATAGCCTCAGGTTACTCATATATACTTTAGATTGATTTAAAACTTCATTTTTAATTTAAAA
GGATCTAGGTGAAGATCCTTTTTGATAATCTCATGACCAAAATCCCTTAACGTGAGTTTTCGTTCCACTG
AGCGTCAGACCCCGTAGAAAAGATCAAAGGATCTTCTTGAGATCCTTTTTTTCTGCGCGTAATCTGCTGC
TTGCAAACAAAAAAACCACCGCTACCAGCGGTGGTTTGTTTGCCGGATCAAGAGCTACCAACTCTTTTTC
CGAAGGTAACTGGCTTCAGCAGAGCGCAGATACCAAATACTGTTCTTCTAGTGTAGCCGTAGTTAGGCCA
CCACTTCAAGAACTCTGTAGCACCGCCTACATACCTCGCTCTGCTAATCCTGTTACCAGTGGCTGCTGCC
AGTGGCGATAAGTCGTGTCTTACCGGGTTGGACTCAAGACGATAGTTACCGGATAAGGCGCAGCGGTCGG
GCTGAACGGGGGGTTCGTGCACACAGCCCAGCTTGGAGCGAACGACCTACACCGAACTGAGATACCTACA
GCGTGAGCTATGAGAAAGCGCCACGCTTCCCGAAGGGAGAAAGGCGGACAGGTATCCGGTAAGCGGCAGG
GTCGGAACAGGAGAGCGCACGAGGGAGCTTCCAGGGGGAAACGCCTGGTATCTTTATAGTCCTGTCGGGT
TTCGCCACCTCTGACTTGAGCGTCGATTTTTGTGATGCTCGTCAGGGGGGCGGAGCCTATGGAAAAACGC
CAGCAACGCGGCCTTTTTACGGTTCCTGGCCTTTTGCTGGCCTTTTGCTCACATGTTCTTTCCTGCGTTA
TCCCCTGATTCTGTGGATAACCGTATTACCGCCATGCAT
